Addgene plasmid #62858: CMV-LUC2CP/intron/ARE
Purpose: splicing reporter (with intron) with elements to shorten the half-life of the luciferase protein as well as the luciferase mRNA.
Depositing lab: Gideon Dreyfuss. Depositing organization: University of Pennsylvania. Publication: Rapid-response splicing reporter screens identify differential regulators of constitutive and alternative splicing. Younis I, Berg M, Kaida D, Dittmar K, Wang C, Dreyfuss G. Mol Cell Biol. 2010 Apr;30(7):1718-28. doi: 10.1128/MCB.01301-09. Epub 2010 Feb 1. PubMed 20123975.
Backbone
  Vector backbone: pGL4.16
  Backbone manufacturer: Promega
  Backbone size w/o insert (bp): 4758
  Vector type: Mammalian Expression, Luciferase
  Selectable markers: Hygromycin
Growth in bacteria
  Bacterial resistance: Ampicillin, 100 μg/mL
  Growth temperature: 37°C
  Growth strain: DH5alpha
  Copy number: High Copy
Gene/Insert
  Gene/Insert name: Luciferase (alt name: firefly luciferase)
  Species: firefly
  Insert size (bp): 2290
  Mutation: insertion of chimeric intron at nueotide poclsition 1344 of the firefly luciferase gene; destabilizing sequences (DS) added to the C terminus of the protein (CL1 and PEST) and five consecutive AUUUA elements added to the 3′ UTR (RNA DS ARE) for rapid mRNA turnover
  Promoter: CMV
  Cloning method: Restriction Enzyme; 5′ cloning site HindIII (not destroyed); 3′ cloning site BamHI (not destroyed)
  Sequencing primers: 5′ CMV-F
Resource information
  A portion of this plasmid was derived from a plasmid made by: Promega
Terms and licenses: Academic/Nonprofit Terms; Industry Terms: Not Available to Industry
How to cite: CMV-LUC2CP/intron/ARE was a gift from Gideon Dreyfuss (Addgene plasmid # 62858 ; http://n2t.net/addgene:62858 ; RRID:Addgene_62858)
