[The description below was written by a language model from this plasmid's Addgene catalogue record and pLannotate feature annotations shown in this document.]
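Description:
CMV-LUC2CP/intron/ARE is a mammalian expression luciferase reporter built on Promega's pGL4.16 backbone and designed as a rapid-response readout of pre-mRNA splicing. It is propagated in E. coli from a high-copy ColE1/pUC-type origin with ampicillin selection (AmpR). An SV40 enhancer/early promoter drives a hygromycin phosphotransferase cassette, ending in a synthetic poly(A) signal, that allows selection of stably transfected mammalian cells. A synthetic poly(A) signal and an RNA polymerase II transcriptional pause site lie upstream of the reporter cassette, a standard pGL4 arrangement that limits read-through transcription from the backbone into the reporter.

The reporter is driven by the human CMV immediate-early enhancer and promoter, followed by a T7 promoter. The synthetic luc2 firefly luciferase coding sequence is interrupted at nucleotide position 1344 by a chimeric intron (human β-globin/immunoglobulin heavy chain), which the annotation shows as two luciferase fragments flanking the intron. Full-length active luciferase should therefore be produced only when the intron is correctly removed, so light output reports splicing efficiency. Two degradation signals, hCL1 and the hPEST sequence from mouse ornithine decarboxylase, are fused to the C terminus to shorten the protein's half-life. According to the record, five consecutive AUUUA elements (an AU-rich element) in the 3′ UTR accelerate mRNA turnover, although these are not separately annotated in the feature table. An SV40 poly(A) signal follows the cassette. Because neither the message nor the protein accumulates, the signal tracks recent changes in splicing activity. The construct is therefore suited to screens for regulators or inhibitors of constitutive splicing.
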