Features (pLannotate 1.2.2; 21 found; start..end, strand, type, name):
     62..114     -  misc_feature   bom (fragment): basis of mobility region from pBR322
    269..648     +  enhancer       CMV enhancer: human cytomegalovirus immediate early enhancer
    649..852     +  promoter       CMV promoter: human cytomegalovirus (CMV) immediate early promoter
    848..881     +  LTR            5' LTR (truncated) (fragment): truncated 5' long terminal repeat (LTR) from HIV-1
    897..915     +  promoter       T7 promoter: promoter for bacteriophage T7 RNA polymerase
    971..2317    +  CDS            luciferase (fragment): firefly luciferase synthetic luc2 version of the luciferase gene
   2315..2447    +  intron         chimeric intron: chimera between introns from human β-globin and immunoglobulin heavy chain genes
   2445..2753    +  CDS            luciferase (fragment): firefly luciferase synthetic luc2 version of the luciferase gene
   2760..2807    +  CDS            hCL1: non-ORF yeast peptide conferring ubiquitin-dependent degradation human codon-optimized
   2814..2930    +  CDS            hPEST: PEST degradation sequence from mouse ornithine decarboxylase human codon-optimized
   3003..3124    -  polyA_signal   SV40 poly(A) signal: SV40 polyadenylation signal
   3150..3281    -  CDS            LT_SV40 (fragment): Experimental evidence at protein level: Swiss-Prot protein existence level 1. Isoform 17kT antigen targets host RBL2 for degradation and promotes cell proliferation. Transactivates host cyclin A promoter through its J domain. From Simian virus 40 (SV40).
   3318..3675    +  promoter       SV40 promoter: SV40 enhancer and early promoter
   3706..4743    +  CDS            HygR: hygromycin B phosphotransferase confers resistance to hygromycin
   4767..4815    +  polyA_signal   poly(A) signal: synthetic polyadenylation signal
   4831..4962    +  CDS            TcR (fragment): tetracycline efflux protein; tet; confers resistance to tetracycline
   5142..5730    -  rep_origin     ori: high-copy-number ColE1/pMB1/pBR322/pUC origin of replication
   5930..6790    -  CDS            AmpR: β-lactamase confers resistance to ampicillin, carbenicillin, and related antibiotics
   6791..6832    -  promoter       AmpR promoter (fragment): bla
   6895..6943    +  polyA_signal   poly(A) signal: synthetic polyadenylation signal
   6957..7048    +  misc_feature   pause site: RNA polymerase II transcriptional pause signal from the human α2 globin gene
>Addgene plasmid #62858 | CMV-LUC2CP/intron/ARE | addgene full sequence | sequence record 243538 | Addgene NGS Result
GGCCTAACTGGCCGGTACCTGAGCTCGCTAGCCTCGAGGATATCAAGATCTCCCGATCCCCTATGGTGCA
CTCTCAGTACAATCTGCTCTGATGCCGCATAGTTAAGCCAGTATCTGCTCCCTGCTTGTGTGTTGGAGGT
CGCTGAGTAGTGCGCGAGCAAAATTTAAGCTACAACAAGGCAAGGCTTGACCGACAATTGCATGAAGAAT
CTGCTTAGGGTTAGGCGTTTTGCGCTGCTTCGCGATGTACGGGCCAGATATACGCGTTGACATTGATTAT
TGACTAGTTATTAATAGTAATCAATTACGGGGTCATTAGTTCATAGCCCATATATGGAGTTCCGCGTTAC
ATAACTTACGGTAAATGGCCCGCCTGGCTGACCGCCCAACGACCCCCGCCCATTGACGTCAATAATGACG
TATGTTCCCATAGTAACGCCAATAGGGACTTTCCATTGACGTCAATGGGTGGAGTATTTACGGTAAACTG
CCCACTTGGCAGTACATCAAGTGTATCATATGCCAAGTACGCCCCCTATTGACGTCAATGACGGTAAATG
GCCCGCCTGGCATTATGCCCAGTACATGACCTTATGGGACTTTCCTACTTGGCAGTACATCTACGTATTA
GTCATCGCTATTACCATGGTGATGCGGTTTTGGCAGTACATCAATGGGCGTGGATAGCGGTTTGACTCAC
GGGGATTTCCAAGTCTCCACCCCATTGACGTCAATGGGAGTTTGTTTTGGCACCAAAATCAACGGGACTT
TCCAAAATGTCGTAACAACTCCGCCCCATTGACGCAAATGGGCGGTAGGCGTGTACGGTGGGAGGTCTAT
ATAAGCAGAGCTCTCTGGCTAACTAGAGAACCCACTGCTTACTGGCTTATCGAAATTAATACGACTCACT
ATAGGGAGACCCAAGCTGGCTAGTTAAGCTTGGCAATCCGGTACTGTTGGTAAAGCCACCATGGAAGATG
CCAAAAACATTAAGAAGGGCCCAGCGCCATTCTACCCACTCGAAGACGGGACCGCCGGCGAGCAGCTGCA
CAAAGCCATGAAGCGCTACGCCCTGGTGCCCGGCACCATCGCCTTTACCGACGCACATATCGAGGTGGAC
ATTACCTACGCCGAGTACTTCGAGATGAGCGTTCGGCTGGCAGAAGCTATGAAGCGCTATGGGCTGAATA
CAAACCATCGGATCGTGGTGTGCAGCGAGAATAGCTTGCAGTTCTTCATGCCCGTGTTGGGTGCCCTGTT
CATCGGTGTGGCTGTGGCCCCAGCTAACGACATCTACAACGAGCGCGAGCTGCTGAACAGCATGGGCATC
AGCCAGCCCACCGTCGTATTCGTGAGCAAGAAAGGGCTGCAAAAGATCCTCAACGTGCAAAAGAAGCTAC
CGATCATACAAAAGATCATCATCATGGATAGCAAGACCGACTACCAGGGCTTCCAAAGCATGTACACCTT
CGTGACTTCCCATTTGCCACCCGGCTTCAACGAGTACGACTTCGTGCCCGAGAGCTTCGACCGGGACAAA
ACCATCGCCCTGATCATGAACAGTAGTGGCAGTACCGGATTGCCCAAGGGCGTAGCCCTACCGCACCGCA
CCGCTTGTGTCCGATTCAGTCATGCCCGCGACCCCATCTTCGGCAACCAGATCATCCCCGACACCGCTAT
CCTCAGCGTGGTGCCATTTCACCACGGCTTCGGCATGTTCACCACGCTGGGCTACTTGATCTGCGGCTTT
CGGGTCGTGCTCATGTACCGCTTCGAGGAGGAGCTATTCTTGCGCAGCTTGCAAGACTATAAGATTCAAT
CTGCCCTGCTGGTGCCCACACTATTTAGCTTCTTCGCTAAGAGCACTCTCATCGACAAGTACGACCTAAG
CAACTTGCACGAGATCGCCAGCGGCGGGGCGCCGCTCAGCAAGGAGGTAGGTGAGGCCGTGGCCAAACGC
TTCCACCTACCAGGCATCCGCCAGGGCTACGGCCTGACAGAAACAACCAGCGCCATTCTGATCACCCCCG
AAGGGGACGACAAGCCTGGCGCAGTAGGCAAGGTGGTGCCCTTCTTCGAGGCTAAGGTGGTGGACTTGGA
CACCGGTAAGACACTGGGTGTGAACCAGCGCGGCGAGCTGTGCGTCCGTGGCCCCATGATCATGAGCGGC
TACGTTAACAACCCCGAGGCTACAAACGCTCTCATCGACAAGGACGGCTGGCTGCACAGCGGCGACATCG
CCTACTGGGACGAGGACGAGCACTTCTTCATCGTGGACCGGCTGAAGAGCCTGATCAAATACAAGGGCTA
CCAGGTAAGTATCAAGGTTACAAGACAGGTTTAAGGAGACCAATAGAAACTGGGCTTGTCGAGACAGAGA
AGACTCTTGCGTTTCTGATAGGCACCTATTGGTCTTACTGACATCCACTTTGCCTTTCTCTCCACAGGTA
GCCCCAGCCGAACTGGAGAGCATCCTGCTGCAACACCCCAACATCTTCGACGCCGGGGTCGCCGGCCTGC
CCGACGACGATGCCGGCGAGCTGCCCGCCGCAGTCGTCGTGCTGGAACACGGTAAAACCATGACCGAGAA
GGAGATCGTGGACTATGTGGCCAGCCAGGTTACAACCGCCAAGAAGCTGCGCGGTGGTGTTGTGTTCGTG
GACGAGGTGCCTAAAGGACTGACCGGCAAGTTGGACGCCCGCAAGATCCGCGAGATTCTCATTAAGGCCA
AGAAGGGCGGCAAGATCGCCGTGAATTCTGCTTGCAAGAACTGGTTCAGTAGCTTAAGCCACTTTGTGAT
CCACCTTAACAGCCACGGCTTCCCTCCCGAGGTGGAGGAGCAGGCCGCCGGCACCCTGCCCATGAGCTGC
GCCCAGGAGAGCGGCATGGATAGACACCCTGCTGCTTGCGCCAGCGCCAGGATCAACGTCTAACTGCAGT
CTAGATTTATTTATTTATTTATTTCTAGAGTCGGGGCGGCCGGCCGCTTCGAGCAGACATGATAAGATAC
ATTGATGAGTTTGGACAAACCACAACTAGAATGCAGTGAAAAAAATGCTTTATTTGTGAAATTTGTGATG
CTATTGCTTTATTTGTAACCATTATAAGCTGCAATAAACAAGTTAACAACAACAATTGCATTCATTTTAT
GTTTCAGGTTCAGGGGGAGGTGTGGGAGGTTTTTTAAAGCAAGTAAAACCTCTACAAATGTGGTAAAATC
GATAAGGATCCGTTTGCGTATTGGGCGCTCTTCCGCTGATCTGCGCAGCACCATGGCCTGAAATAACCTC
TGAAAGAGGAACTTGGTTAGCTACCTTCTGAGGCGGAAAGAACCAGCTGTGGAATGTGTGTCAGTTAGGG
TGTGGAAAGTCCCCAGGCTCCCCAGCAGGCAGAAGTATGCAAAGCATGCATCTCAATTAGTCAGCAACCA
GGTGTGGAAAGTCCCCAGGCTCCCCAGCAGGCAGAAGTATGCAAAGCATGCATCTCAATTAGTCAGCAAC
CATAGTCCCGCCCCTAACTCCGCCCATCCCGCCCCTAACTCCGCCCAGTTCCGCCCATTCTCCGCCCCAT
GGCTGACTAATTTTTTTTATTTATGCAGAGGCCGAGGCCGCCTCTGCCTCTGAGCTATTCCAGAAGTAGT
GAGGAGGCTTTTTTGGAGGCCTAGGCTTTTGCAAAAAGCTCGATTCTTCTGACACTAGCGCCACCATGAA
GAAGCCCGAACTCACCGCTACCAGCGTTGAAAAATTTCTCATCGAGAAGTTCGACAGTGTGAGCGACCTG
ATGCAGTTGTCGGAGGGCGAAGAGAGCCGAGCCTTCAGCTTCGATGTCGGCGGACGCGGCTATGTACTGC
GGGTGAATAGCTGCGCTGATGGCTTCTACAAAGACCGCTACGTGTACCGCCACTTCGCCAGCGCTGCACT
ACCCATCCCCGAAGTGTTGGACATCGGCGAGTTCAGCGAGAGCCTGACATACTGCATCAGTAGACGCGCC
CAAGGCGTTACTCTCCAAGACCTCCCCGAAACAGAGCTGCCTGCTGTGTTACAGCCTGTCGCCGAAGCTA
TGGATGCTATTGCCGCCGCCGACCTCAGTCAAACCAGCGGCTTCGGCCCATTCGGGCCCCAAGGCATCGG
CCAGTACACAACCTGGCGGGATTTCATTTGCGCCATTGCTGATCCCCATGTCTACCACTGGCAGACCGTG
ATGGACGACACCGTGTCCGCCAGCGTAGCTCAAGCCCTGGACGAACTGATGCTGTGGGCCGAAGACTGTC
CCGAGGTGCGCCACCTCGTCCATGCCGACTTCGGCAGCAACAACGTCCTGACCGACAACGGCCGCATCAC
CGCCGTAATCGACTGGTCCGAAGCTATGTTCGGGGACAGTCAGTACGAGGTGGCCAACATCTTCTTCTGG
CGGCCCTGGCTGGCTTGCATGGAGCAGCAGACTCGCTACTTCGAGCGCCGGCATCCCGAGCTGGCCGGCA
GCCCTCGTCTGCGAGCCTACATGCTGCGCATCGGCCTGGATCAGCTCTACCAGAGCCTCGTGGACGGCAA
CTTCGACGATGCTGCCTGGGCTCAAGGCCGCTGCGATGCCATCGTCCGCAGCGGGGCCGGCACCGTCGGT
CGCACACAAATCGCTCGCCGGAGCGCAGCCGTATGGACCGACGGCTGCGTCGAGGTGCTGGCCGACAGCG
GCAACCGCCGGCCCAGTACACGACCGCGCGCTAAGGAGGTAGGTCGAGTTTAAACTCTAGAACCGGTCAT
GGCCGCAATAAAATATCTTTATTTTCATTACATCTGTGTGTTGGTTTTTTGTGTGTTCGAACTAGATGCT
GTCGACCGATGCCCTTGAGAGCCTTCAACCCAGTCAGCTCCTTCCGGTGGGCGCGGGGCATGACTATCGT
CGCCGCACTTATGACTGTCTTCTTTATCATGCAACTCGTAGGACAGGTGCCGGCAGCGCTCTTCCGCTTC
CTCGCTCACTGACTCGCTGCGCTCGGTCGTTCGGCTGCGGCGAGCGGTATCAGCTCACTCAAAGGCGGTA
ATACGGTTATCCACAGAATCAGGGGATAACGCAGGAAAGAACATGTGAGCAAAAGGCCAGCAAAAGGCCA
GGAACCGTAAAAAGGCCGCGTTGCTGGCGTTTTTCCATAGGCTCCGCCCCCCTGACGAGCATCACAAAAA
TCGACGCTCAAGTCAGAGGTGGCGAAACCCGACAGGACTATAAAGATACCAGGCGTTTCCCCCTGGAAGC
TCCCTCGTGCGCTCTCCTGTTCCGACCCTGCCGCTTACCGGATACCTGTCCGCCTTTCTCCCTTCGGGAA
GCGTGGCGCTTTCTCATAGCTCACGCTGTAGGTATCTCAGTTCGGTGTAGGTCGTTCGCTCCAAGCTGGG
CTGTGTGCACGAACCCCCCGTTCAGCCCGACCGCTGCGCCTTATCCGGTAACTATCGTCTTGAGTCCAAC
CCGGTAAGACACGACTTATCGCCACTGGCAGCAGCCACTGGTAACAGGATTAGCAGAGCGAGGTATGTAG
GCGGTGCTACAGAGTTCTTGAAGTGGTGGCCTAACTACGGCTACACTAGAAGAACAGTATTTGGTATCTG
CGCTCTGCTGAAGCCAGTTACCTTCGGAAAAAGAGTTGGTAGCTCTTGATCCGGCAAACAAACCACCGCT
GGTAGCGGTGGTTTTTTTGTTTGCAAGCAGCAGATTACGCGCAGAAAAAAAGGATCTCAAGAAGATCCTT
TGATCTTTTCTACGGGGTCTGACGCTCAGTGGAACGAAAACTCACGTTAAGGGATTTTGGTCATGAGATT
ATCAAAAAGGATCTTCACCTAGATCCTTTTAAATTAAAAATGAAGTTTTAAATCAATCTAAAGTATATAT
GAGTAAACTTGGTCTGACAGCGGCCGCAAATGCTAAACCACTGCAGTGGTTACCAGTGCTTGATCAGTGA
GGCACCGATCTCAGCGATCTGCCTATTTCGTTCGTCCATAGTGGCCTGACTCCCCGTCGTGTAGATCACT
ACGATTCGTGAGGGCTTACCATCAGGCCCCAGCGCAGCAATGATGCCGCGAGAGCCGCGTTCACCGGCCC
CCGATTTGTCAGCAATGAACCAGCCAGCAGGGAGGGCCGAGCGAAGAAGTGGTCCTGCTACTTTGTCCGC
CTCCATCCAGTCTATGAGCTGCTGTCGTGATGCTAGAGTAAGAAGTTCGCCAGTGAGTAGTTTCCGAAGA
GTTGTGGCCATTGCTACTGGCATCGTGGTATCACGCTCGTCGTTCGGTATGGCTTCGTTCAACTCTGGTT
CCCAGCGGTCAAGCCGGGTCACATGATCACCCATATTATGAAGAAATGCAGTCAGCTCCTTAGGGCCTCC
GATCGTTGTCAGAAGTAAGTTGGCCGCGGTGTTGTCGCTCATGGTAATGGCAGCACTACACAATTCTCTT
ACCGTCATGCCATCCGTAAGATGCTTTTCCGTGACCGGCGAGTACTCAACCAAGTCGTTTTGTGAGTAGT
GTATACGGCGACCAAGCTGCTCTTGCCCGGCGTCTATACGGGACAACACCGCGCCACATAGCAGTACTTT
GAAAGTGCTCATCATCGGGAATCGTTCTTCGGGGCGGAAAGACTCAAGGATCTTGCCGCTATTGAGATCC
AGTTCGATATAGCCCACTCTTGCACCCAGTTGATCTTCAGCATCTTTTACTTTCACCAGCGTTTCGGGGT
GTGCAAAAACAGGCAAGCAAAATGCCGCAAAGAAGGGAATGAGTGCGACACGAAAATGTTGGATGCTCAT
ACTCGTCCTTTTTCAATATTATTGAAGCATTTATCAGGGTTACTAGTACGTCTCTCAAGGATAAGTAAGT
AATATTAAGGTACGGGAGGTATTGGACAGGCCGCAATAAAATATCTTTATTTTCATTACATCTGTGTGTT
GGTTTTTTGTGTGAATCGATAGTACTAACATACGCTCTCCATCAAAACAAAACGAAACAAAACAAACTAG
CAAAATAGGCTGTCCCCAGTGCAAGTGCAGGTGCCAGAACATTTCTCT
