>Addgene plasmid #62858 | CMV-LUC2CP/intron/ARE | addgene partial sequence | sequence record 106918 | Fluc-F1 5'-AGAAGCTGCGCGGTGGTGTTGTG-3'
GATCCGCGAGATTCTCATTAAGGCCAAGAAGGGCGGCAAGATCGCCGTGAATTCTGCTTGCAAGAACTGG
TTCAGTAGCTTAAGCCACTTTGTGATCCACCTTAACAGCCACGGCTTCCCTCCCGAGGTGGAGGAGCAGG
CCGCCGGCACCCTGCCCATGAGCTGCGCCCAGGAGAGCGGCATGGATAGACACCCTGCTGCTTGCGCCAG
CGCCAGGATCAACGTCTAACTGCAGTCTAGATTTATTTATTTATTTATTTCTAGAGTCGGGGCGGCCGGC
CGCTTCGAGCAGACATGATAAGATACATTGATGAGTTTGGACAAACCACAACTAGAATGCAGTGAAAAAA
ATGCTTTATTTGTGAAATTTGTGATGCTATTGCTTTATTTGTAACCATTATAAGCTGCAATAAACAAGTT
AACAACAACAATTGCATTCATTTTATGTTTCAGGTTCAGGGGGAGGTGTGGGAGGTTTTTTAAAGCAAGT
AAAACCTCTACAAATGTGGTAAAATCGATAAGGATCCGTTTGCGTATTGGGCGCTCTTCCGCTGATCTGC
GCAGCACCATGGCCTGAAATAACCTCTGAAAGAGGAACTTGGTTAGCTACCTTCTGAGGCGGAAAGAACC
AGCTGTGGAATGTGTGTCAGTTAGGGTGTGGAAAGTCCCCAGGCTCCCCAGCAGGCAGAAGTATGCAAAG
CATGCATCTCAATTAGTCAGCAACCA
