>Addgene plasmid #62858 | CMV-LUC2CP/intron/ARE | addgene partial sequence | sequence record 106919 | SV40pA-R 5'-GAAATTTGTGATGCTATTGC-3'
TTGCATTCATTTTATGTTTCAGGTTCAGGGGGAGGTGTGGGAGGTTTTTTAAAGCAAGTAAAACCTCTAC
AAATGTGGTAAAATCGATAAGGATCCGTTTGCGTATTGGGCGCTCTTCCGCTGATCTGCGCAGCACCATG
GCCTGAAATAACCTCTGAAAGAGGAACTTGGTTAGCTACCTTCTGAGGCGGAAAGAACCAGCTGTGGAAT
GTGTGTCAGTTAGGGTGTGGAAAGTCCCCAGGCTCCCCAGCAGGCAGAAGTATGCAAAGCATGCATCTCA
ATTAGTCAGCAACCAGGTGTGGAAAGTCCCCAGGCTCCCCAGCAGGCAGAAGTATGCAAAGCATGCATCT
CAATTAGTCAGCAACCATAGTCCCGCCCCTAACTCCGCCCATCCCGCCCCTAACTCCGCCCAGTTCCGCC
CATTCTCCGCCCCATGGCTGACTAATTTTTTTTATTTATGCAGAGGCCGAGGCCGCCTCTGCCTCTGAGC
TATTCCAGAAGTAGTGAGGAGGCTTTTTTGGAGGCCTAGGCTTTTGCAAAAAGCTCGATTCTTCTGACAC
TAGCGCCACCATGAAGAAGCCCGAACTCACCGCTACCAGCGTTGAAAAATTTCTCATCGAGAAGTTCGAC
AGTGTGAGCGACCTGATGCAGTTGTCGGAGGGCGAAGAGAGCCGAGCCTTCAGCTTCGATGTCGGCGGAC
GCGGCTATGTACTGCGGGTGAATAGCTGCGCTGATGGCTTCTAC
