>Addgene plasmid #62858 | CMV-LUC2CP/intron/ARE | addgene partial sequence | sequence record 108489 | CMV-F 5'-CGCAAATGGGCGGTAGGCGTG-3'
GCAGAGCTCTCTGGCTACTAGAGAACCCACTGCTTACTGGCTTATCGAAATTAATACGACTCACTATAGG
GAGACCCAAGCTGGCTAGTTAAGCTTGGCAATCCGGTACTGTTGGTAAAGCCACCATGGAAGATGCCAAA
AACATTAAGAAGGGCCCAGCGCCATTCTACCCACTCGAAGACGGGACCGCCGGCGAGCAGCTGCACAAAG
CCATGAAGCGCTACGCCCTGGTGCCCGGCACCATCGCCTTTACCGACGCACATATCGAGGTGGACATTAC
CTACGCCGAGTACTTCGAGATGAGCGTTCGGCTGGCAGAAGCTATGAAGCGCTATGGGCTGAATACAAAC
CATCGGATCGTGGTGTGCAGCGAGAATAGCTTGCAGTTCTTCATGCCCGTGTTGGGTGCCCTGTTCATCG
GTGTGGCTGTGGCCCCAGCTAACGACATCTACAACGAGCGCGAGCTGCTGAACAGCATGGGCATCAGCCA
GCCCACCGTCGTATTCGTGAGCAAGAAAGGGCTGCAAAAGATCCTCAACGTGCAAAAGAAGCTACCGATC
ATACAAAAGATCATCATCATGGATAGCAAGACCGACTACCAGGGCTTCCAAAGCATGTACACCTTCGTGA
CTTCCCATTTGCCACCCGGCTTCAACGAGTACGACTTCGTGCCCGAGAGCTTCGACCGGGACAAAACCAT
CGCCCTGATCATGAACAGTAGTGGCAGTACCGGATTGCCCAAGGGCGTAGCCCTACCGCACCGCACCGCT
TGTGTCCGATTCAGTCATG
